>Addgene plasmid #49809 | pACM4-ACA | depositor full sequence | sequence record 74624 | Full Sequence
CGCTAACAGCGCGATTTGCTGGTGACCCAATGCGACCAGATGCTCCACGCCCAGTCGCGTACCGTCTTCA
TGGGAGAAAATAATACTGTTGATGGGTGTCTGGTCAGAGACATCAAGAAATAACGCCGGAACATTAGTGC
AGGCAGCTTCCACAGCAATGGCATCCTGGTCATCCAGCGGATAGTTAATGATCAGCCCACTGACGCGTTG
CGCGAGAAGATTGTGCACCGCCGCTTTACAGGCTTCGACGCCGCTTCGTTCTACCATCGACACCACCACG
CTGGCACCCAGTTGATCGGCGCGAGATTTAATCGCCGCGACAATTTGCGACGGCGCGTGCAGGGCCAGAC
TGGAGGTGGCAACGCCAATCAGCAACGACTGTTTGCCCGCCAGTTGTTGTGCCACGCGGTTGGGAATGTA
ATTCAGCTCCGCCATCGCCGCTTCCACTTTTTCCCGCGTTTTCGCAGAAACGTGGCTGGCCTGGTTCACC
ACGCGGGAAACGGTCTGATAAGAGACACCGGCATACTCTGCGACATCGTATAACGTTACTGGTTTCACAT
TCACCACCCTGAATTGACTCTCTTCCGGGCGCTATCATGCCATACCGCGAAAGGTTTTGCGCCATTCGAT
GGTGTCCGGGATCTCGACGCTCTCCCTTATGCGACTCCTGCATTAGGAAGCAGCCCAGTAGTAGGTTGAG
GCCGTTGAGCACCGCCGCCGCAAGGAATGGTGCATGCAAGGAGATGGCGCCCAACAGTCCCCCGGCCACG
GGGCCTGCCACCATACCCACGCCGAAACAAGCGCTCATGAGCCCGAAGTGGCGAGCCCGATCTTCCCCAT
CGGTGATGTCGGCGATATAGGCGCCAGCAACCGCACCTGTGGCGCCGGTGATGCCGGCCACGATGCGTCC
GGCGTAGCCTAGGATCGAGATCGATCTCGATCCCGCGAAATTAATACGACTCACTATAGGGGAATTGTGA
GCGGATAACAATTCCCCTCTAGAAATAATTTTGTTTAACTTTAAGAAGGAGATATACAT
[927 nt withheld, positions 1040-1966]
TAAGGTACCCTCGAGTCTGGTAAAGAAACCGCTGCTGCGAAATTTGAACGCCAGCACATGGACTCGTCTA
CTAGGATCGAGATCGATCTCGATCCCGCGAAATTAATACGACTCACTATAGGGGAATTGTGAGCGGATAA
CAATTCCCCTCTAGAAATAATTTTGTTTAACTTTAAGAAGGAGATATACATATGAGTCTGAATTTCCTTG
ATTTTGAACAGCCGATTGCAGAGCTGGAAGCGAAAATCGATTCTCTGACTGCGGTTAGCCGTCAGGATGA
GAAACTGGATATTAACATCGATGAAGAAGTGCATCGTCTGCGTGAAAAAAGCGTAGAACTGACACGTAAA
ATCTTCGCCGATCTCGGTGCATGGCAGATTGCGCAACTGGCACGCCATCCACAGCGTCCTTATACCCTGG
ATTACGTTCGCCTGGCATTTGATGAATTTGACGAACTGGCTGGCGACCGCGCGTATGCAGACGATAAAGC
TATCGTCGGTGGTATCGCCCGTCTCGATGGTCGTCCGGTGATGATCATTGGTCATCAAAAAGGTCGTGAA
ACCAAAGAAAAAATTCGCCGTAACTTTGGTATGCCAGCGCCAGAAGGTTACCGCAAAGCACTGCGTCTGA
TGCAAATGGCTGAACGCTTTAAGATGCCTATCATCACCTTTATCGACACCCCGGGGGCTTATCCTGGCGT
GGGCGCAGAAGAGCGTGGTCAGTCTGAAGCCATTGCACGCAACCTGCGTGAAATGTCTCGCCTCGGCGTA
CCGGTAGTTTGTACGGTTATCGGTGAAGGTGGTTCTGGCGGTGCGCTGGCGATTGGCGTGGGCGATAAAG
TGAATATGCTGCAATACAGCACCTATTCCGTTATCTCGCCGGAAGGTTGTGCGTCCATTCTGTGGAAGAG
CGCCGACAAAGCGCCGCTGGCGGCTGAAGCGATGGGTATCATTGCTCCGCGTCTGAAAGAACTGAAACTG
ATCGACTCCATCATCCCGGAACCACTGGGTGGTGCTCACCGTAACCCGGAAGCGATGGCGGCATCGTTGA
AAGCGCAACTGCTGGCGGATCTGGCCGATCTCGACGTGTTAAGCACTGAAGATTTAAAAAATCGTCGTTA
TCAGCGCCTGATGAGCTACGGTTACGCGTAACTCGAGTCTGGTAAAGAAACCGCTGCTGCGAAATTTGAA
CGCCAGCACATGGACTCGTCTACTAGGATCGAGATCGATCTCGATCCCGCGAAATTAATACGACTCACTA
TAGGGGAATTGTGAGCGGATAACAATTCCCCTCTAGAAATAATTTTGTTTAACTTTAAGAAGGAGATATA
CATATGGATATTCGTAAGATTAAAAAACTGATCGAGCTGGTTGAAGAATCAGGCATCTCCGAACTGGAAA
TTTCTGAAGGCGAAGAGTCAGTACGCATTAGCCGTGCAGCTCCTGCCGCAAGTTTCCCTGTGATGCAACA
AGCTTACGCTGCACCAATGATGCAGCAGCCAGCTCAATCTAACGCAGCCGCTCCGGCGACCGTTCCTTCC
ATGGAAGCGCCAGCAGCAGCG
[240 nt withheld, positions 3528-3767]
TAACTCGAGTCTGGTAAAGAAACCGCTGCTGCGAAATTTGAACGCCAGCACATGGACTCGTCTACTAGGA
TCGAGATCGATCTCGATCCCGCGAAATTAATACGACTCACTATAGGGGAATTGTGAGCGGATAACAATTC
CCCTCTAGAAATAATTTTGTTTAACTTTAAGAAGGAGATATACATATGCTGGATAAAATTGTTATTGCCA
ACCGCGGCGAGATTGCATTGCGTATTCTTCGTGCCTGTAAAGAACTGGGCATCAAGACTGTCGCTGTGCA
CTCCAGCGCGGATCGCGATCTAAAACACGTATTACTGGCAGATGAAACGGTCTGTATTGGCCCTGCTCCG
TCAGTAAAAAGTTATCTGAACATCCCGGCAATCATCAGCGCCGCTGAAATCACCGGCGCAGTAGCAATCC
ATCCGGGTTACGGCTTCCTCTCCGAGAACGCCAACTTTGCCGAGCAGGTTGAACGCTCCGGCTTTATCTT
CATTGGCCCGAAAGCAGAAACCATTCGCCTGATGGGCGACAAAGTATCCGCAATCGCGGCGATGAAAAAA
GCGGGCGTCCCTTGCGTACCGGGTTCTGACGGCCCGCTGGGCGACGATATGGATAAAAACCGTGCCATTG
CTAAACGCATTGGTTATCCGGTGATTATCAAAGCCTCCGGCGGCGGCGGCGGTCGCGGTATGCGCGTAGT
GCGCGGCGACGCTGAACTGGCACAATCCATCTCCATGACCCGTGCGGAAGCGAAAGCTGCTTTCAGCAAC
GATATGGTTTACATGGAGAAATACCTGGAAAATCCTCGCCACGTCGAGATTCAGGTACTGGCTGACGGTC
AGGGCAACGCTATCTATCTGGCGGAACGTGACTGCTCCATGCAACGCCGCCACCAGAAAGTGGTCGAAGA
AGCGCCAGCACCGGGCATTACCCCGGAACTGCGTCGCTACATCGGCGAACGTTGCGCTAAAGCGTGTGTT
GATATCGGCTATCGCGGTGCAGGTACTTTCGAGTTCCTGTTCGAAAACGGCGAGTTCTATTTCATCGAAA
TGAACACCCGTATTCAGGTAGAACACCCGGTTACAGAAATGATCACCGGCGTTGACCTGATCAAAGAACA
GCTGCGTATCGCTGCCGGTCAACCGCTGTCGATCAAGCAAGAAGAAGTTCACGTTCGCGGCCATGCGGTG
GAATGTCGTATCAACGCCGAAGATCCGAACACCTTCCTGCCAAGTCCGGGCAAAATCACCCGTTTCCACG
CACCTGGCGGTTTTGGCGTACGTTGGGAGTCTCATATCTACGCGGGCTACACCGTACCGCCGTACTATGA
CTCAATGATCGGTAAGCTGATTTGCTACGGTGAAAACCGTGACGTGGCGATTGCCCGCATGAAGAATGCG
CTGCAGGAGCTGATCATCGACGGTATCAAAACCAACGTTGATCTGCAGATCCGCATCATGAATGACGAGA
ACTTCCAGCATGGTGGCACTAACATCCACTATCTGGAGAAAAAACTCGGTCTTCAGGAAAAATAACTCGA
GTCTGGTAAAGAAACCGCTGCTGCGAAATTTGAACGCCAGCACATGGACTCGTCTACTAGGATCGAGATC
GATCTCGATCCCGCGAAATTAATACGACTCACTATAGGGGAATTGTGAGCGGATAACAATTCCCCTCTAG
AAATAATTTTGTTTAACTTTAAGAAGGAGATATACATATGAGCTGGATTGAACGAATTAAAAGCAACATT
ACTCCCACCCGCAAGGCGAGCATTCCTGAAGGGGTGTGGACTAAGTGTGATAGCTGCGGTCAGGTTTTAT
ACCGCGCTGAGCTGGAACGTAATCTTGAGGTCTGTCCGAAGTGTGACCATCACATGCGTATGACAGCGCG
TAATCGCCTGCATAGCCTGTTAGATGAAGGAAGCCTTGTGGAGCTGGGTAGCGAGCTTGAGCCGAAAGAT
GTGCTGAAGTTTCGTGACTCCAAGAAGTATAAAGACCGTCTGGCATCTGCGCAGAAAGAAACCGGCGAAA
AAGATGCGCTGGTGGTGATGAAAGGCACTCTGTATGGAATGCCGGTTGTCGCTGCGGCATTCGAGTTCGC
CTTTATGGGCGGTTCAATGGGGTCTGTTGTGGGTGCACGTTTCGTGCGTGCCGTTGAGCAGGCGCTGGAA
GATAACTGCCCGCTGATCTGCTTCTCCGCCTCTGGTGGCGCACGTATGCAGGAAGCACTGATGTCGCTGA
TGCAGATGGCGAAAACCTCTGCGGCACTGGCAAAAATGCAGGAGCGCGGCTTGCCGTACATCTCCGTGCT
GACCGACCCGACGATGGGCGGTGTTTCTGCAAGTTTCGCCATGCTGGGCGATCTCAACATCGCTGAACCG
AAAGCGTTAATCGGCTTTGCCGGTCCGCGTGTTATCGAACAGACCGTTCGCGAAAAACTGCCGCCTGGAT
TCCAGCGCAGTGAATTCCTGATCGAGAAAGGCGCGATCGACATGATCGTCCGTCGTCCGGAAATGCGCCT
GAAACTGGCGAGCATTCTGGCGAAGTTGATGAATCTGCCAGCGCCGAATCCTGAAGCGCCGCGTGAAGGC
GTAGTGGTACCCCCGGTACCGGATCAGGAACCTGAGGCCTGACTCGAGTCTGGTAAAGAAACCGCTGCTG
CGAAATTTGAACGCCAGCACATGGACTCGTCTACTAGTCGCAGCTTAATTAACCTAAACTGCTGCCACCG
CTGAGCAATAACTAGCATAACCCCTTGGGGCCTCTAAACGGGTCTTGAGGGGTTTTTTGCTAGCGAAAGG
AGGAGTCGACCGGGTCGAATTTGCTTTCGAATTTCTGCCATTCATCCGCTTATTATCACTTATTCAGGCG
TAGCACCAGGCGTTTAAGGGCACCAATAACTGCCTTAAAAAAATTACGCCCCGCCCTGCCACTCATCGCA
GTACTGTTGTAATTCATTAAGCATTCTGCCGACATGGAAGCCATCACAGACGGCATGATGAACCTGAATC
GCCAGCGGCATCAGCACCTTGTCGCCTTGCGTATAATATTTGCCCATAGTGAAAACGGGGGCGAAGAAGT
TGTCCATATTGGCCACGTTTAAATCAAAACTGGTGAAACTCACCCAGGGATTGGCTGAGACGAAAAACAT
ATTCTCAATAAACCCTTTAGGGAAATAGGCCAGGTTTTCACCGTAACACGCCACATCTTGCGAATATATG
TGTAGAAACTGCCGGAAATCGTCGTGGTATTCACTCCAGAGCGATGAAAACGTTTCAGTTTGCTCATGGA
AAACGGTGTAACAAGGGTGAACACTATCCCATATCACCAGCTCACCGTCTTTCATTGCCATACGGAACTC
CGGATGAGCATTCATCAGGCGGGCAAGAATGTGAATAAAGGCCGGATAAAACTTGTGCTTATTTTTCTTT
ACGGTCTTTAAAAAGGCCGTAATATCCAGCTGAACGGTCTGGTTATAGGTACATTGAGCAACTGACTGAA
ATGCCTCAAAATGTTCTTTACGATGCCATTGGGATATATCAACGGTGGTATATCCAGTGATTTTTTTCTC
CATTTTAGCTTCCTTAGCTCCTGAAAATCTCGATAACTCAAAAAATACGCCCGGTAGTGATCTTATTTCA
TTATGGTGAAAGTTGGAACCTCTTACGTGCCGATCAACGTCTCATTTTCGCCAAAAGTTGGCCCAGGGCT
TCCCGGTATCAACAGGGACACCAGGATTTATTTATTCTGCGAAGTGATCTTCCGTCACAGGTATTTATTC
GGCGCAAAGTGCGTCGGGTGATGCTGCCAACTTACTGATTTAGTGTATGATGGTGTTTTTGAGGTGCTCC
AGTGGCTTCTGTTTCTATCAGCTGTCCCTCCTGTTCAGCTACTGACGGGGTGGTGCGTAACGGCAAAAGC
ACCGCCGGACATCAGCGCAAGCGGAGTGTATACTGGCTTACTATGTTGGCACTGATGAGGGTGTCAGTGA
AGTGCTTCATGTGGCAGGAGAAAAAAGGCTGCACCGGTGCGTCAGCAGAATATGTGATACAGGATATATT
CCGCTTCCTCGCTCACTGACTCGCTACGCTCGGTCGTTCGACTGCGGCGAGCGGAAATGGCTTACGAACG
GGGCGGAGATTTCCTGGAAGATGCCAGGAAGATACTTAACAGGGAAGTGAGAGGGCCGCGGCAAAGCCGT
TTTTCCATAGGCTCCGCCCCCCTGACAAGCATCACGAAATCTGACGCTCAAATCAGTGGTGGCGAAACCC
GACAGGACTATAAAGATACCAGGCGTTTCCCCTGGCGGCTCCCTCGTGCGCTCTCCTGTTCCTGCCTTTC
GGTTTACCGGTGTCATTCCGCTGTTATGGCCGCGTTTGTCTCATTCCACGCCTGACACTCAGTTCCGGGT
AGGCAGTTCGCTCCAAGCTGGACTGTATGCACGAACCCCCCGTTCAGTCCGACCGCTGCGCCTTATCCGG
TAACTATCGTCTTGAGTCCAACCCGGAAAGACATGCAAAAGCACCACTGGCAGCAGCCACTGGTAATTGA
TTTAGAGGAGTTAGTCTTGAAGTCATGCGCCGGTTAAGGCTAAACTGAAAGGACAAGTTTTGGTGACTGC
GCTCCTCCAAGCCAGTTACCTCGGTTCAAAGAGTTGGTAGCTCAGAGAACCTTCGAAAAACCGCCCTGCA
AGGCGGTTTTTTCGTTTTCAGAGCAAGAGATTACGCGCAGACCAAAACGATCTCAAGAAGATCATCTTAT
TAATCAGATAAAATATTTCTAGATTTCAGTGCAATTTATCTCTTCAAATGTAGCACCTGAAGTCAGCCCC
ATACGATATAAGTTGTAATTCTCATGTTAGTCATGCCCCGCGCCCACCGGAAGGAGCTGACTGGGTTGAA
GGCTCTCAAGGGCATCGGTCGAGATCCCGGTGCCTAATGAGTGAGCTAACTTACATTAATTGCGTTGCGC
TCACTGCCCGCTTTCCAGTCGGGAAACCTGTCGTGCCAGCTGCATTAATGAATCGGCCAACGCGCGGGGA
GAGGCGGTTTGCGTATTGGGCGCCAGGGTGGTTTTTCTTTTCACCAGTGAGACGGGCAACAGCTGATTGC
CCTTCACCGCCTGGCCCTGAGAGAGTTGCAGCAAGCGGTCCACGCTGGTTTGCCCCAGCAGGCGAAAATC
CTGTTTGATGGTGGTTAACGGCGGGATATAACATGAGCTGTCTTCGGTATCGTCGTATCCCACTACCGAG
ATGTCCGCACCAACGCGCAGCCCGGACTCGGTAATGGCGCGCATTGCGCCCAGCGCCATCTGATCGTTGG
CAACCAGCATCGCAGTGGGAACGATGCCCTCATTCAGCATTTGCATGGTTTGTTGAAAACCGGACATGGC
ACTCCAGTCGCCTTCCCGTTCCGCTATCGGCTGAATTTGATTGCGAGTGAGATATTTATGCCAGCCAGCC
AGACGCAGACGCGCCGAGACAGAACTTAATGGGCC
Features (pLannotate 1.2.2; 37 found; start..end, strand, type, name):
    559..636     -  promoter       lacI promoter: lacI
    644..917     -  CDS            TcR (fragment): tetracycline efflux protein; tet; confers resistance to tetracycline
    952..970     +  promoter       T7 promoter: promoter for bacteriophage T7 RNA polymerase
    971..995     +  protein_bind   lac operator: The lac repressor binds to the lac operator to inhibit transcription in E. coli. This inhibition can be relieved by adding lactose or isopropyl-β-D-thiogalactopyranoside (IPTG). lac repressor encoded by lacI
   1010..1032    +  RBS            RBS: efficient ribosome binding site from bacteriophage T7 gene 10 (Olins and Rangwala, 1989)
   1040..1966    +  CDS            fabD (sequence withheld): FABD_ECOLI - Also known as tfpA. Experimental evidence at protein level: Swiss-Prot protein existence level 1. From Escherichia coli (strain K12).
   1988..2029    +  CDS            S-Tag (fragment): affinity and epitope tag derived from pancreatic ribonuclease A
   2070..2088    +  promoter       T7 promoter: promoter for bacteriophage T7 RNA polymerase
   2089..2113    +  protein_bind   lac operator: The lac repressor binds to the lac operator to inhibit transcription in E. coli. This inhibition can be relieved by adding lactose or isopropyl-β-D-thiogalactopyranoside (IPTG). lac repressor encoded by lacI
   2128..2150    +  RBS            RBS: efficient ribosome binding site from bacteriophage T7 gene 10 (Olins and Rangwala, 1989)
   2158..3114    +  CDS            accA: ACCA_ECOLI - Experimental evidence at protein level: Swiss-Prot protein existence level 1. Component of the acetyl coenzyme A carboxylase (ACC) complex. First, biotin carboxylase catalyzes the carboxylation of biotin on its carrier protein (BCCP) and then the CO(2) group is transferred by the carboxyltransferase to acetyl-CoA to form malonyl-CoA. From Escherichia coli (strain K12).
   3130..3171    +  CDS            S-Tag (fragment): affinity and epitope tag derived from pancreatic ribonuclease A
   3212..3230    +  promoter       T7 promoter: promoter for bacteriophage T7 RNA polymerase
   3231..3255    +  protein_bind   lac operator: The lac repressor binds to the lac operator to inhibit transcription in E. coli. This inhibition can be relieved by adding lactose or isopropyl-β-D-thiogalactopyranoside (IPTG). lac repressor encoded by lacI
   3270..3292    +  RBS            RBS: efficient ribosome binding site from bacteriophage T7 gene 10 (Olins and Rangwala, 1989)
   3300..3767    +  CDS            accB (sequence partly withheld): BCCP_ECOLI - Also known as fabE. Experimental evidence at protein level: Swiss-Prot protein existence level 1. This protein is a component of the acetyl coenzyme A carboxylase complex; first, biotin carboxylase catalyzes the carboxylation of the carrier protein and then the transcarboxylase transfers the carboxyl group to form malonyl-CoA. From Escherichia coli (strain K12).
   3783..3824    +  CDS            S-Tag (fragment): affinity and epitope tag derived from pancreatic ribonuclease A
   3865..3883    +  promoter       T7 promoter: promoter for bacteriophage T7 RNA polymerase
   3884..3908    +  protein_bind   lac operator: The lac repressor binds to the lac operator to inhibit transcription in E. coli. This inhibition can be relieved by adding lactose or isopropyl-β-D-thiogalactopyranoside (IPTG). lac repressor encoded by lacI
   3923..3945    +  RBS            RBS: efficient ribosome binding site from bacteriophage T7 gene 10 (Olins and Rangwala, 1989)
   3953..5299    +  CDS            accC: ACCC_ECOLI - Also known as fabG. Experimental evidence at protein level: Swiss-Prot protein existence level 1. This protein is a component of the acetyl coenzyme A carboxylase complex; first, biotin carboxylase catalyzes the carboxylation of the carrier protein and then the transcarboxylase transfers the carboxyl group to form malonyl-CoA. From Escherichia coli (strain K12).
   5315..5356    +  CDS            S-Tag (fragment): affinity and epitope tag derived from pancreatic ribonuclease A
   5397..5415    +  promoter       T7 promoter: promoter for bacteriophage T7 RNA polymerase
   5416..5440    +  protein_bind   lac operator: The lac repressor binds to the lac operator to inhibit transcription in E. coli. This inhibition can be relieved by adding lactose or isopropyl-β-D-thiogalactopyranoside (IPTG). lac repressor encoded by lacI
   5455..5477    +  RBS            RBS: efficient ribosome binding site from bacteriophage T7 gene 10 (Olins and Rangwala, 1989)
   5485..6396    +  CDS            accD: ACCD_ECOLI - Also known as dedB, usg. Experimental evidence at protein level: Swiss-Prot protein existence level 1. Controls translation of mRNA for both itself and the alpha- subunit (accA) by binding to a probable hairpin in the 5' of the mRNA. Binding to mRNA inhibits translation; this is partially relieved by acetyl-CoA. Increasing amounts of mRNA also inhibit enzyme activity. From Escherichia coli (strain K12).
   6412..6453    +  CDS            S-Tag (fragment): affinity and epitope tag derived from pancreatic ribonuclease A
   6509..6556    +  terminator     T7 terminator: transcription terminator for bacteriophage T7 RNA polymerase
   6684..7340    -  CDS            cat: CAT_ECOLX - Experimental evidence at protein level: Swiss-Prot protein existence level 1. This enzyme is an effector of chloramphenicol resistance in bacteria. From Escherichia coli. This protein is used as a marker in many commonly used cloning vectors, such as pACYC184.
   7341..7443    -  promoter       cat promoter: promoter of the E. coli cat gene encoding chloramphenicol acetyltransferase
   7564..7705    +  mobile_element IS1 (fragment): prokaryotic transposable element IS1
   7707..7727    +  misc_feature   bom (fragment): basis of mobility region from pBR322
   7826..7881    -  rep_origin     RSF ori (fragment): Plasmids containing the RSF 1030 origin of replication can be propagated in E. coli cells that contain additional plasmids with compatible origins.
   7969..8513    -  rep_origin     p15A ori: Plasmids containing the medium-copy-number p15A origin of replication can be propagated in E. coli cells that contain a second plasmid with the ColE1 origin.
   8625..8689    -  CDS            TcR (fragment): tetracycline efflux protein; tet; confers resistance to tetracycline
   8704..8725    -  protein_bind   CAP binding site: CAP binding activates transcription in the presence of cAMP. E. coli catabolite activator protein
   8738..558     -  CDS            lacI (across the origin): lac repressor; lacI; The lac repressor binds to the lac operator to inhibit transcription in E. coli. This inhibition can be relieved by adding lactose or isopropyl-β-D-thiogalactopyranoside (IPTG).
