[The description below was written by a language model from this plasmid's Addgene catalogue record and pLannotate feature annotations shown in this document.]
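Description:
pACM4-ACA is a 9,262 bp bacterial expression plasmid built on the 3,956 bp pACM4 backbone for multi-gene overexpression in E. coli. It replicates from a p15A origin, listed by the repository as low copy and compatible with ColE1-type plasmids, so it can be co-maintained with other pathway modules. Selection is by chloramphenicol, through the cat gene under its native promoter. The backbone also carries lacI with its own promoter. Short annotated fragments of TcR, IS1, bom and an RSF origin appear to be nonfunctional remnants of the vector's lineage.

The payload is five E. coli genes arranged in a "pseudo-operon": fabD (malonyl-CoA:ACP transacylase) followed by accA, accB, accC and accD, the four subunits of acetyl-CoA carboxylase. Each open reading frame has its own T7 promoter, lac operator and T7 gene 10 ribosome binding site, but only a single T7 terminator follows the last gene. Transcripts starting at each promoter can therefore read through all downstream genes. Expression requires a host supplying T7 RNA polymerase and is inducible with IPTG, which relieves lac repressor binding at the operators. A partial S-Tag sequence lies downstream of each coding region. Whether it is fused to the proteins is not stated, and it may simply be leftover vector sequence. The fabD copy carries a silent mutation removing an internal SalI site, which fits the iterative assembly scheme in which the 5′ AvrII site was destroyed and the 3′ SalI site retained.

Together these enzymes convert acetyl-CoA to malonyl-CoA and then malonyl-ACP. The plasmid thus serves as the precursor-supply module in modular optimization of fatty acid production in E. coli.
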