Addgene plasmid #49809: pACM4-ACA
Purpose: Encodes fabD, accA, accB, accC, accD in pseudo-operon configuration.
Depositing lab: Mattheos Koffas. Depositing organization: Rensselaer Polytechnic Institute. Publication: Modular optimization of multi-gene pathways for fatty acids production in E. coli. Xu P, Gu Q, Wang W, Wong L, Bower AG, Collins CH, Koffas MA. Nat Commun. 2013;4:1409. doi: 10.1038/ncomms2425. PubMed 23361000.
Backbone
  Vector backbone: pACM4
  Backbone size w/o insert (bp): 3956
  Total vector size (bp): 9262
  Modifications to backbone: See paper.
  Vector type: Bacterial Expression
Growth in bacteria
  Bacterial resistance: Chloramphenicol, 25 μg/mL
  Growth temperature: 37°C
  Growth strain: DH5alpha
  Copy number: Low Copy
Gene/Insert 1
  Gene/Insert name: ACP transacylase (alt name: fabD)
  Species: E. coli
  Insert size (bp): 930
  Mutation: Silent site-directed mutagenesis to remove SalI site (GTCGAC to GTGGAC)
  GenBank ID: CDJ71527.1
  Promoter: T7
  Cloning method: Restriction Enzyme; 5′ cloning site AvrII (destroyed during cloning); 3′ cloning site SalI (not destroyed)
  Sequencing primers: 5′ GACGCAATTTGCATTTGTGTTCC; 3′ GAGATGTTCTACGCCTTGCG
Gene/Insert 2
  Gene/Insert name: Acetyl-CoA carboxylase (alt name: accA)
  Species: E. coli K-12
  Insert size (bp): 957
  GenBank ID: CDJ70765.1
  Promoter: T7
  Cloning method: Restriction Enzyme; 5′ cloning site AvrII (destroyed during cloning); 3′ cloning site SalI (not destroyed)
  Sequencing primers: 5′ CGGTTAGCCGTCAGGATGAG; 3′ CGCGTAACCGTAGCTCATC
Gene/Insert 3
  Gene/Insert name: acetyl-CoA carboxylase (alt name: accB)
  Species: E. coli K-12
  Insert size (bp): 468
  GenBank ID: CDJ73611.1
  Promoter: T7
  Cloning method: Restriction Enzyme; 5′ cloning site AvrII (destroyed during cloning); 3′ cloning site SalI (not destroyed)
  Sequencing primers: 5′ CTGATCGAGCTGGTTGAAG; 3′ TTACTCGATGACGACCAGC
Gene/Insert 4
  Gene/Insert name: Acetyl-CoA carboxylase (alt name: accC)
  Species: E. coli
  Insert size (bp): 1347
  GenBank ID: CDJ73610.1
  Promoter: T7
  Cloning method: Restriction Enzyme; 5′ cloning site AvrII (destroyed during cloning); 3′ cloning site SalI (not destroyed)
  Sequencing primers: 5′ GTTATTGCCAACCGCGG; 3′ CCAGATAGTGGATGTTAGTGCC
Gene/Insert 5
  Gene/Insert name: Acetyl-CoA carboxylase (alt name: accD)
  Species: E. coli K-12
  Insert size (bp): 912
  GenBank ID: CDJ72671.1
  Promoter: T7
  Cloning method: Restriction Enzyme; 5′ cloning site AvrII (destroyed during cloning); 3′ cloning site SalI (not destroyed)
  Sequencing primers: 5′ GCAACATTACTCCCACCCG; 3′ CAGGCCTCAGGTTCCTGATC
Terms and licenses: Academic/Nonprofit Terms; Industry Terms: Not Available to Industry
How to cite: pACM4-ACA was a gift from Mattheos Koffas (Addgene plasmid # 49809 ; http://n2t.net/addgene:49809 ; RRID:Addgene_49809)
