>Addgene plasmid #49809 | pACM4-ACA | addgene partial sequence | sequence record 79193 | pBRrevBam 5'-GGTGATGTCGGCGATATAGG-3'
CCGGCCACGATGCGTCCGGCGTAGCCTAGGATCGAGATCGATCTCGATCCCGCGAAATTAATACGACTCA
CTATAGGGGAATTGTGAGCGGATAACAATTCCCCTCTAGAAATAATTTTGTTTAACTTTAAGAAGGAGAT
ATACAT
[641 nt withheld, positions 147-787]
