>Addgene plasmid #49809 | pACM4-ACA | addgene partial sequence | sequence record 79518 | accb-5 5'-cttgttgcatcacagggaaa-3'
GCGTACTGACTCTTCGCCTTCAGAAATTTCCAGTTCGGAGATGCCTGATTCTTCAACCAGCTCGATCAGT
TTTTTAATCTTACGAATATCCATATGTATTATGTATATCTCCTTCTTAAAGTTAAACAAAATTATTTCTA
GAGGGGAATTGTTATCCGCTCACAATTCCCCTATAGTGAGTCGTATTAATTTCGCGGGATCGAGATCGAT
CTCGATCCTAGTAGACGAGTCCATGTGCTGGCGTTCAAATTTCGCAGCAGCGGTTTCTTTACCAGACTCG
AGTTACGCGTAACCGTAGCTCATCAGGCGCTGATAACGACGATTTTTTAAATCTTCAGTGCTTAACACGT
CGAGATCGGCCAGATCCGCCAGCAGTTGCGCTTTCAACGATGCCGCCATCGCTTCCGGGTTACGGTGAGC
ACCACCCAGTGGTTCCGGGATGATGGAGTCGATCAGTTTCAGTTCTTTCAGACGCGGAGCAATGATACCC
ATCGCTTCAGCCGCCAGCGGCGCTTTGTCGGCGCTCTTCCACAGAATGGACGCACAACCTTCCGGCGAGA
TAACGGAATAGGTGCTGTATTGCAGCATATTCACTTTATCGCCCACGCCAATCGCCAGCGCACCGCCAGA
ACCACCTTCACCGATAACCGTACAAACTACCGGTACGCCGAGGCGAGACATTTCACGCAGGTTGCGTGCA
ATGGCTTCAGACTGACCACGCTCTTCTGCGCCCACGCCAGGATAAGCCCCCGGGGTGTCGATAAAGGTGA
TGATAGGCAT
