>Addgene plasmid #49809 | pACM4-ACA | addgene partial sequence | sequence record 79519 | accb-3 5'-aaagtcaacgtgggcgatac-3'
[93 nt withheld, positions 1-93]
TAACTCGAGTCTGGTAAAGAAACCGCTGCTGCGAAATTTGAACGCCAGCACATGGACTCGTCTACTAGGA
TCGAGATCGATCTCGATCCCGCGAAATTAATACGACTCACTATAGGGGAATTGTGAGCGGATAACAATTC
CCCTCTAGAAATAATTTTGTTTAACTTTAAGAAGGAGATATACATATGCTGGATAAAATTGTTATTGCCA
ACCGCGGCGAGATTGCATTGCGTATTCTTCGTGCCTGTAAAGAACTGGGCATCAAGACTGTCGCTGTGCA
CTCCAGCGCGGATCGCGATCTAAAACACGTATTACTGGCAGATGAAACGGTCTGTATTGGCCCTGCTCCG
TCAGTAAAAAGTTATCTGAACATCCCGGCAATCATCAGCGCCGCTGAAATCACCGGCGCAGTAGCAATCC
ATCCGGGTTACGGCTTCCTCTCCGAGAACGCCAACTTTGCCGAGCAGGTTGAACGCTCCGGCTTTATCTT
CATTGGCCCGAAAGCAGAAACCATTCGCCTGATGGGCGACAAAGTATCCGCAATCGCGGCGATGAAAAAA
GCGGGCGTCCCTTGCGTACCGGGTTCTGACGGCCCGCTGGGCGACGATATGGATAAAAACCGTGCCATTG
CTAAACGCATTGGTTATCCGGTGATTATCAAAGCCTCCGGCGGCGGCGGCGGTCGCGGTATGCGCGTAGT
GCGCGGCGACGCTGAACTGGCACAATCCATCTCCATGACCCGTGCGGAAGCGAAAGCTGCTTTCAGCAAC
GATATGGTTTACAT
