>Addgene plasmid #49809 | pACM4-ACA | addgene partial sequence | sequence record 79520 | T7term 5'-GCTAGTTATTGCTCAGCGG-3'
GCTGCGACTAGTAGACGAGTCCATGTGCTGGCGTTCAAATTTCGCAGCAGCGGTTTCTTTACCAGACTCG
AGTCAGGCCTCAGGTTCCTGATCCGGTACCGGGGGTACCACTACGCCTTCACGCGGCGCTTCAGGATTCG
GCGCTGGCAGATTCATCAACTTCGCCAGAATGCTCGCCAGTTTCAGGCGCATTTCCGGACGACGGACGAT
CATGTCGATCGCGCCTTTCTCGATCAGGAATTCACTGCGCTGGAATCCAGGCGGCAGTTTTTCGCGAACG
GTCTGTTCGATAACACGCGGACCGGCAAAGCCGATTAACGCTTTCGGTTCAGCGATGTTGAGATCGCCCA
GCATGGCGAAACTTGCAGAAACACCGCCCATCGTCGGGTCGGTCAGCACGGAGATGTACGGCAAGCCGCG
CTCCTGCATTTTTGCCAGTGCCGCAGAGGTTTTCGCCATCTGCATCAGCGACATCAGTGCTTCCTGCATA
CGTGCGCCACCAGAGGCGGAGAAGCAGATCAGCGGGCAGTTATCTTCCAGCGCCTGCTCAACGGCACGCA
CGAAACGTGCACCCACAACAGACCCCATTGAACCGCCCATAAAGGCGAACTCGAATGCCGCAGCGACAAC
CGGCATTCCATACAGAGTGCCTTTCATCACCACCAGCGCATCTTTTTCGCCGGTTTCTTTCTGCGCAGAT
GCCAGACGGTCTTTATACTTCTTGGAGTCACGAAACTTCAGCACATCTTTCGGCTCAAGCTCGCTACCCA
GCTCCACAAGGCTTCCTTCATCTAACAGGCTATGCAGGCGATTACGCGCTGTCATACGCATGTGATGGTC
ACACTTCGGACAGACCTCAAGATTACGTTCCAGCTCAGCGCGGTATA
